Addgene plasmid #62810: pPBC-LG3-tdT
Purpose: pPBC-LG3-tdT expresses PiggyBac inverted terminal repeat-flanked Lck-GCaMP3 and tdTomato under the control of the CAG promoter.
Depositing lab: Karen Wilcox. Depositing organization: University of Utah. Publication: Imaging activity in astrocytes and neurons with genetically encoded calcium indicators following in utero electroporation. Gee JM, Gibbons MB, Taheri M, Palumbos S, Morris SC, Smeal RM, Flynn KF, Economo MN, Cizek CG, Capecchi MR, Tvrdik P, Wilcox KS, White JA. Front Mol Neurosci. 2015 Apr 15;8:10. doi: 10.3389/fnmol.2015.00010. eCollection 2015. PubMed 25926768.
Backbone
  Vector backbone: pSP72
  Backbone manufacturer: Promega Corporation
  Backbone size w/o insert (bp): 2462
  Total vector size (bp): 9158
  Vector type: Mammalian Expression, Bacterial Expression
Growth in bacteria
  Bacterial resistance: Ampicillin, 100 μg/mL
  Growth temperature: 37°C
  Growth strain: DH5alpha
  Copy number: High Copy
Gene/Insert
  Gene/Insert name: ITR-CAG-Lck-GCaMP3-IRES-tdTomato-ITR
  Promoter: CAG
  Cloning method: Restriction Enzyme; 5′ cloning site Spe1 (not destroyed); 3′ cloning site EcoR1 (not destroyed)
  Sequencing primers: 5′ ATACGACAATCTCACAGACAGC
Resource information
  A portion of this plasmid was derived from a plasmid made by: GCaMP3 was obtained from G-CaMP3 (Addgene Plasmid #22692). Lck was obtained from pN1-Lck-GCaMP2 (Addgene Plasmid #24794). IRES-tdTomato was obtained from Lara Carroll (Mario Capecchi Laboratory).
Terms and licenses: Academic/Nonprofit Terms; Industry Terms: Not Available to Industry
How to cite: pPBC-LG3-tdT was a gift from Karen Wilcox (Addgene plasmid # 62810 ; http://n2t.net/addgene:62810 ; RRID:Addgene_62810)
