[The description below was written by a language model from this plasmid's Addgene catalogue record and pLannotate feature annotations shown in this document.]
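Description:
pPBC-LG3-tdT is a 9,158 bp PiggyBac transposon donor plasmid built on the small pSP72 cloning backbone. It is maintained in E. coli as a high-copy plasmid through a ColE1/pUC-type origin and selected with ampicillin via the β-lactamase gene. Backbone remnants include SP6, T7 and T3 phage promoters and short lac-region fragments, which play no evident role in the payload's function.

The insert is a bicistronic mammalian expression cassette flanked by PiggyBac inverted terminal repeats. The automated annotation does not label the repeats themselves. It does mark short baculovirus FP25-like fragments on either side of the cassette, roughly where the transposon ends would lie, and these may be flanking sequence carried along with those ends. Expression is driven by the CAG promoter, annotated as the CMV enhancer, chicken β-actin promoter and chimeric intron. The first open reading frame joins a short N-terminal segment of Lck, which serves as a membrane-tethering motif, to the calcium indicator GCaMP3. The feature table calls this region a GCaMP6f fragment, which reflects the close similarity among GCaMP variants, and the catalogue entry identifies it as GCaMP3. An EMCV IRES then allows translation of tdTomato from the same transcript, giving a calcium-independent red marker of expressing cells. A ble fragment and an HSV TK polyadenylation signal follow.

When supplied together with a PiggyBac transposase source, the ITR-flanked cassette can integrate into the genome, so expression persists through cell division. The associated publication used such constructs with in utero electroporation to image calcium activity in astrocytes and neurons.
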