Features (pLannotate 1.2.2; 26 found; start..end, strand, type, name):
      1..105     -  promoter       AmpR promoter: bla
    200..235     +  CDS            rop (fragment): Rop protein, which maintains plasmids at low copy number; rop
    337..388     +  misc_feature   bom (fragment): basis of mobility region from pBR322
    451..469     +  promoter       SP6 promoter: promoter for bacteriophage SP6 RNA polymerase
    483..522     +  CDS            lacI (fragment): lac repressor; lacI; The lac repressor binds to the lac operator to inhibit transcription in E. coli. This inhibition can be relieved by adding lactose or isopropyl-β-D-thiogalactopyranoside (IPTG).
    535..556     +  protein_bind   CAP binding site: CAP binding activates transcription in the presence of cAMP. E. coli catabolite activator protein
    571..601     +  promoter       lac promoter: promoter for the E. coli lac operon
    609..625     +  protein_bind   lac operator: The lac repressor binds to the lac operator to inhibit transcription in E. coli. This inhibition can be relieved by adding lactose or isopropyl-β-D-thiogalactopyranoside (IPTG). lac repressor encoded by lacI
    670..688     +  promoter       T3 promoter: promoter for bacteriophage T3 RNA polymerase
    690..869     +  CDS            FP (fragment): FP25_NPVAC - Experimental evidence at protein level: Swiss-Prot protein existence level 1. From Autographa californica nuclear polyhedrosis virus (AcMNPV).
   1225..1604    +  enhancer       CMV enhancer: human cytomegalovirus immediate early enhancer
   1607..1882    +  promoter       chicken β-actin promoter: No description available
   1883..2891    +  intron         chimeric intron: chimera between introns from chicken β-actin and rabbit β-globin
   2940..2963    +  misc_feature   MCS (fragment): multiple cloning site
   2970..3047    +  CDS            LCK (fragment): LCK_HUMAN - Experimental evidence at protein level: Swiss-Prot protein existence level 1. Non-receptor tyrosine-protein kinase that plays an essential role in the selection and maturation of developing T-cells in the thymus and in the function of mature T-cells. Plays a key role in T- cell antigen receptor (TCR)-linked signal transduction pathways. Constitutively associated with the cytoplasmic portions of the CD4 and CD8 surface receptors. Association of the TCR with a peptide antigen- bound MHC complex facilitates the interaction of CD4 and CD8 with MHC class II and class I molecules, respec
   3092..4442    +  CDS            GCaMP6f (fragment): improved fluorescent protein-based calcium sensor (Chen et al., 2013)
   4574..5036    +  misc_feature   IRES: internal ribosome entry site (IRES) of the encephalomyocarditis virus (EMCV)
   5053..6480    +  CDS            tdTomato: tdTomato is a basic (constitutively fluorescent) orange fluorescent protein published in 2004, derived from Discosoma sp.. It is reported to be a somewhat slowly-maturing tandem dimer with low acid sensitivity.
   6498..6650    +  CDS            ble (fragment): BLE_KLEPN - Experimental evidence at protein level: Swiss-Prot protein existence level 1. Binding protein with a strong affinity to the bleomycin family of antibiotics. Binds to CL990; an antimitotic-antibiotic compound. From Klebsiella pneumoniae.
   6709..6756    +  polyA_signal   HSV TK poly(A) signal: herpes simplex virus thymidine kinase polyadenylation signal (Cole and Stacy, 1985)
   7139..7216    +  CDS            FP (fragment): FP25_NPVAC - Experimental evidence at protein level: Swiss-Prot protein existence level 1. From Autographa californica nuclear polyhedrosis virus (AcMNPV).
   7217..7235    -  misc_feature   MCS (fragment): pUC18/19 multiple cloning site
   7263..7281    -  promoter       T7 promoter: promoter for bacteriophage T7 RNA polymerase
   7303..7356    -  CDS            lacI (fragment): lac repressor; lacI; The lac repressor binds to the lac operator to inhibit transcription in E. coli. This inhibition can be relieved by adding lactose or isopropyl-β-D-thiogalactopyranoside (IPTG).
   7539..8127    -  rep_origin     ori: high-copy-number ColE1/pMB1/pBR322/pUC origin of replication
   8298..9158    -  CDS            AmpR: β-lactamase; bla; confers resistance to ampicillin, carbenicillin, and related antibiotics
>Addgene plasmid #62810 | pPBC-LG3-tdT | depositor full sequence | sequence record 123118 | pPBC-LG3-tdT sequence 9158 bps
ACTCTTCCTTTTTCAATATTATTGAAGCATTTATCAGGGTTATTGTCTCATGAGCGGATACATATTTGAA
TGTATTTAGAAAAATAAACAAATAGGGGTTCCGCGCACATTTCCCCGAAAAGTGCCACCTGACGTCTAAG
AAACCATTATTATCATGACATTAACCTATAAAAATAGGCGTATCACGAGGCCCTTTCGTCTCGCGCGTTT
CGGTGATGACGGTGAAAACCTCTGACACATGCAGCTCCCGGAGACGGTCACAGCTTGTCTGTAAGCGGAT
GCCGGGAGCAGACAAGCCCGTCAGGGCGCGTCAGCGGGTGTTGGCGGGTGTCGGGGCTGGCTTAACTATG
CGGCATCAGAGCAGATTGTACTGAGAGTGCACCATATGGACATATTGTCGTTAGAACGCGGCTACAATTA
ATACATAACCTTATGTATCATACACATACGATTTAGGTGACACTATAGAACTCGACCTCGAGGCTGGCAC
GACAGGTTTCCCGACTGGAAAGCGGGCAGTGAGCGCAACGCAATTAATGTGAGTTAGCTCACTCATTAGG
CACCCCAGGCTTTACACTTTATGCTTCCGGCTCGTATGTTGTGTGGAATTGTGAGCGGATAACAATTTCA
CACAGGAAACAGCTATGACCATGATTACGCCAAGCTCGAAATTAACCCTCACTAAAGGGAACAAAAGCTG
GAGCTCGTCTTTGATCAAAACGCAAATCGACGAAAATGTGTCGGACAATATCAAGTCGATGAGCGAAAAA
CTAAAAAGGCTAGAATACGACAATCTCACAGACAGCGTTGAGATATACGGTATTCACGACAGCAGGCTGA
ATAATAAAAAAATTAGAAACTATTATTTAACCCTAGAAAGATAATCATATTGTGACGTACGTTAAAGATA
ATCATGCGTAAAATTGACGCATGTGTTTTATCGATCTGTATATCGAGGTTTATTTATTAATTTGAATAGA
TATTAAGTTTTATTATATTTACACTTACATACTAATAATAAATTCAACAAACAATTTATTTATGTTTATT
TATTTATTAAAAAAAAACAAAAACTCAAAATTTCTTCTATAAAGTAACAAAACTTTTAAACATTCTCTCT
TTTACAAAAATAAACTTATTTTGTACTTTAAAAACAGTCATGTTGTATTATAAAATAAGTAATTAGCTTA
ACTTATACATAATAGAAACAAATTATACTTATTAGACATTGATTATTGACTAGTTATTAATAGTAATCAA
TTACGGGGTCATTAGTTCATAGCCCATATATGGAGTTCCGCGTTACATAACTTACGGTAAATGGCCCGCC
TGGCTGACCGCCCAACGACCCCCGCCCATTGACGTCAATAATGACGTATGTTCCCATAGTAACGCCAATA
GGGACTTTCCATTGACGTCAATGGGTGGACTATTTACGGTAAACTGCCCACTTGGCAGTACATCAAGTGT
ATCATATGCCAAGTACGCCCCCTATTGACGTCAATGACGGTAAATGGCCCGCCTGGCATTATGCCCAGTA
CATGACCTTATGGGACTTTCCTACTTGGCAGTACATCTACGTATTAGTCATCGCTATTACCATGGGTCGA
GGTGAGCCCCACGTTCTGCTTCACTCTCCCCATCTCCCCCCCCTCCCCACCCCCAATTTTGTATTTATTT
ATTTTTTAATTATTTTGTGCAGCGATGGGGGCGGGGGGGGGGGGGGCGCGCGCCAGGCGGGGCGGGGCGG
GGCGAGGGGCGGGGCGGGGCGAGGCGGAGAGGTGCGGCGGCAGCCAATCAGAGCGGCGCGCTCCGAAAGT
TTCCTTTTATGGCGAGGCGGCGGCGGCGGCGGCCCTATAAAAAGCGAAGCGCGCGGCGGGCGGGAGTCGC
TGCGTTGCCTTCGCCCCGTGCCCCGCTCCGCGCCGCCTCGCGCCGCCCGCCCCGGCTCTGACTGACCGCG
TTACTCCCACAGGTGAGCGGGCGGGACGGCCCTTCTCCTCCGGGCTGTAATTAGCGCTTGGTTTAATGAC
GGCTCGTTTCTTTTCTGTGGCTGCGTGAAAGCCTTAAAGGGCTCCGGGAGGGCCCTTTGTGCGGGGGGGA
GCGGCTCGGGGGGTGCGTGCGTGTGTGTGTGCGTGGGGAGCGCCGCGTGCGGCCCGCGCTGCCCGGCGGC
TGTGAGCGCTGCGGGCGCGGCGCGGGGCTTTGTGCGCTCCGCGTGTGCGCGAGGGGAGCGCGGCCGGGGG
CGGTGCCCCGCGGTGCGGGGGGGCTGCGAGGGGAACAAAGGCTGCGTGCGGGGTGTGTGCGTGGGGGGGT
GAGCAGGGGGTGTGGGCGCGGCGGTCGGGCTGTAACCCCCCCCTGCACCCCCCTCCCCGAGTTGCTGAGC
ACGGCCCGGCTTCGGGTGCGGGGCTCCGTGCGGGGCGTGGCGCGGGGCTCGCCGTGCCGGGCGGGGGGTG
GCGGCAGGTGGGGGTGCCGGGCGGGGCGGGGCCGCCTCGGGCCGGGGAGGGCTCGGGGGAGGGGCGCGGC
GGCCCCGGAGCGCCGGCGGCTGTCGAGGCGCGGCGAGCCGCAGCCATTGCCTTTTATGGTAATCGTGCGA
GAGGGCGCAGGGACTTCCTTTGTCCCAAATCTGGCGGAGCCGAAATCTGGGAGGCGCCGCCGCACCCCCT
CTAGCGGGCGCGGGCGAAGCGGTGCGGCGCCGGCAGGAAGGAAATGGGCGGGGAGGGCCTTCGTGCGTCG
CCGCGCCGCCGTCCCCTTCTCCATCTCCAGCCTCGGGGCTGCCGCAGGGGGACGGCTGCCTTCGGGGGGG
ACGGGGCAGGGCGGGGTTCGGCTTCTGGCGTGTGACCGGCGGCTCTAGAGCCTCTGCTAACCATGTTCAT
GCCTTCTTCTTTTTCCTACAGCTCCTGGGCAACGTGCTGGTTATTGTGCTGTCTCATCATTTTGGCAAAG
CTAGCGCTACCGGACTCAGATCTGCCACCATGGGCTGTGGCTGCAGCTCAAACCCTGAAGATGACTGGAT
GGAGAACATTGACGTGTGTGAGAACTGCCATTATCCCCCGCCGAAGCTTCGAATTGATCCACCGGATCTC
GCCACCATGCGGGGTTCTCATCATCATCATCATCATGGTATGGCTAGCATGACTGGTGGACAGCAAATGG
GTCGGGATCTGTACGACGATGACGATAAGGATCTCGCCACCATGGTCGACTCATCACGTCGTAAGTGGAA
TAAGACAGGTCACGCAGTCAGAGCTATAGGTCGGCTGAGCTCACTCGAGAACGTCTATATCAAGGCCGAC
AAGCAGAAGAACGGCATCAAGGCGAACTTCAAGATCCGCCACAACATCGAGGACGGCGGCGTGCAGCTCG
CCTACCACTACCAGCAGAACACCCCCATCGGCGACGGCCCCGTGCTGCTGCCCGACAACCACTACCTGAG
CGTGCAGTCCAAACTTTCGAAAGACCCCAACGAGAAGCGCGATCACATGGTCCTGCTGGAGTTCGTGACC
GCCGCCGGGATCACTCTCGGCATGGACGAGCTGTACAAGGGCGGTACCGGAGGGAGCATGGTGAGCAAGG
GCGAGGAGCTGTTCACCGGGGTGGTGCCCATCCTGGTCGAGCTGGACGGCGACGTAAACGGCCACAAGTT
CAGCGTGTCCGGCGAGGGTGAGGGCGATGCCACCTACGGCAAGCTGACCCTGAAGTTCATCTGCACCACC
GGCAAGCTGCCCGTGCCCTGGCCCACCCTCGTGACCACCCTGACCTACGGCGTGCAGTGCTTCAGCCGCT
ACCCCGACCACATGAAGCAGCACGACTTCTTCAAGTCCGCCATGCCCGAAGGCTACATCCAGGAGCGCAC
CATCTTCTTCAAGGACGACGGCAACTACAAGACCCGCGCCGAGGTGAAGTTCGAGGGCGACACCCTGGTG
AACCGCATCGAGCTGAAGGGCATCGACTTCAAGGAGGACGGCAACATCCTGGGGCACAAGCTGGAGTACA
ACACGCGTGACCAACTGACTGAAGAGCAGATCGCAGAATTTAAAGAGGCTTTCTCCCTATTTGACAAGGA
CGGGGATGGGACAATAACAACCAAGGAGCTGGGGACGGTGATGCGGTCTCTGGGGCAGAACCCCACAGAA
GCAGAGCTGCAGGACATGATCAATGAAGTAGATGCCGACGGTGACGGCACAATCGACTTCCCTGAGTTCC
TGACAATGATGGCAAGAAAAATGAAAGACACAGACAGTGAAGAAGAAATTAGAGAAGCGTTCCGTGTGTT
TGATAAGGATGGCAATGGCTACATCAGTGCAGCAGAGCTTCGCCACGTGATGACAAACCTTGGAGAGAAG
TTAACAGATGAAGAGGTTGATGAAATGATCAGGGAAGCAGACATCGATGGGGATGGTCAGGTAAACTACG
AAGAGTTTGTACAAATGATGACAGCGAAGTGAGCGGCCGCCTAGCGGATCTGCCCCTCTCCCTCCCCCCC
CCCTAACGTTACTGGCCGAAGCCGCTTGGAATAAGGCCGGTGTGCGTTTGTCTATATGTTATTTTCCACC
ATATTGCCGTCTTTTGGCAATGTGAGGGCCCGGAAACCTGGCCCTGTCTTCTTGACGAGCATTCCTAGGG
GTCTTTCCCCTCTCGCCAAAGGAATGCAAGGTCTGTTGAATGTCGTGAAGGAAGCAGTTCCTCTGGAAGC
TTCTTGAAGACAAACAACGTCTGTAGCGACCCTTTGCAGGCAGCGGAACCCCCCACCTGGCGACAGGTGC
CTCTGCGGCCAAAAGCCACGTGTATAAGATACACCTGCAAAGGCGGCACAACCCCAGTGCCACGTTGTGA
GTTGGATAGTTGTGGAAAGAGTCAAATGGCTCTCCTCAAGCGTATTCAACAAGGGGCTGAAGGATGCCCA
GAAGGTACCCCATTGTATGGGATCTGATCTGGGGCCTCGGTGCACATGCTTTACATGTGTTTAGTCGAGG
TTAAAAAAACGTCTAGGCCCCCCGAACCACGGGGACGTGGTTTTCCTTTGAAAAACACGATGATAATATG
GCCACAACATATATGGTGAGCAAGGGCGAGGAGGTCATCAAAGAGTTCATGCGCTTCAAGGTGCGCATGG
AGGGCTCCATGAACGGCCACGAGTTCGAGATCGAGGGCGAGGGCGAGGGCCGCCCCTACGAGGGCACCCA
GACCGCCAAGCTGAAGGTGACCAAGGGCGGCCCCCTGCCCTTCGCCTGGGACATCCTGTCCCCCCAGTTC
ATGTACGGCTCCAAGGCGTACGTGAAGCACCCCGCCGACATCCCCGATTACAAGAAGCTGTCCTTCCCCG
AGGGCTTCAAGTGGGAGCGCGTGATGAACTTCGAGGACGGCGGTCTGGTGACCGTGACCCAGGACTCCTC
CCTGCAGGACGGCACGCTGATCTACAAGGTGAAGATGCGCGGCACCAACTTCCCCCCCGACGGCCCCGTA
ATGCAGAAGAAGACCATGGGCTGGGAGGCCTCCACCGAGCGCCTGTACCCCCGCGACGGCGTGCTGAAGG
GCGAGATCCACCAGGCCCTGAAGCTGAAGGACGGCGGCCACTACCTGGTGGAGTTCAAGACCATCTACAT
GGCCAAGAAGCCCGTGCAACTGCCCGGCTACTACTACGTGGACACCAAGCTGGACATCACCTCCCACAAC
GAGGACTACACCATCGTGGAACAGTACGAGCGCTCCGAGGGCCGCCACCACCTGTTCCTGGGGCATGGCA
CCGGCAGCACCGGCAGCGGCAGCTCCGGCACCGCCTCCTCCGAGGACAACAACATGGCCGTCATCAAAGA
GTTCATGCGCTTCAAGGTGCGCATGGAGGGCTCCATGAACGGCCACGAGTTCGAGATCGAGGGCGAGGGC
GAGGGCCGCCCCTACGAGGGCACCCAGACCGCCAAGCTGAAGGTGACCAAGGGCGGCCCCCTGCCCTTCG
CCTGGGACATCCTGTCCCCCCAGTTCATGTACGGCTCCAAGGCGTACGTGAAGCACCCCGCCGACATCCC
CGATTACAAGAAGCTGTCCTTCCCCGAGGGCTTCAAGTGGGAGCGCGTGATGAACTTCGAGGACGGCGGT
CTGGTGACCGTGACCCAGGACTCCTCCCTGCAGGACGGCACGCTGATCTACAAGGTGAAGATGCGCGGCA
CCAACTTCCCCCCCGACGGCCCCGTAATGCAGAAGAAGACCATGGGCTGGGAGGCCTCCACCGAGCGCCT
GTACCCCCGCGACGGCGTGCTGAAGGGCGAGATCCACCAGGCCCTGAAGCTGAAGGACGGCGGCCACTAC
CTGGTGGAGTTCAAGACCATCTACATGGCCAAGAAGCCCGTGCAACTGCCCGGCTACTACTACGTGGACA
CCAAGCTGGACATCACCTCCCACAACGAGGACTACACCATCGTGGAACAGTACGAGCGCTCCGAGGGCCG
CCACCACCTGTTCCTGTACGGCATGGACGAGCTGTACAAGTAAGCGGCCGCTTCGAAATGACCGACCAAG
CGACGCCCAACCTGCCATCACGAGATTTCGATTCCACCGCCGCCTTCTATGAAAGGTTGGGCTTCGGAAT
CGTTTTCCGGGACGCCGGCTGGATGATCCTCCAGCGCGGGGATCTCATGCTGGAGTTCTTCGCCCACCCT
AGGGGGAGGCTAACTGAAACACGGAAGGAGACAATACCGGAAGGAACCCGCGCTATGACGGCAATAAAAA
GACAGAATAAAACGCACGGTGTTGGGTCGTTTGTTCGGCGCGCCATCGAAGCAGCTCCAGCCTACACAAT
CGCTCAAGACGTGTAATGCTTTTATTATATATTAGTCACGATATCTATAACAAGAAAATATATATATAAT
AAGTTATCACGTAAGTAGAACATGAAATAACAATATAATTATCGTATGAGTTAAATCTTAAAAGTCACGT
AAAAGATAATCATGCGTCATTTTGACTCACGCGGTCGTTATAGTTCAAAATCAGTGACACTTACCGCATT
GACAAGCACGCCTCACGGGAGCTCCAAGCGGCGACTGAGATGTCCTAAATGCACAGCGACGGATTCGCGC
TATTTAGAAAGAGAGAGCAATATTTCAAGAATGCATGCGTCAATTTTACGCAGACTATCTTTCTAGGGTT
AAAAAAGATTTGCGCTTTACTCGACCTAAACTTTAAACACGTCATAGAATCTTCGTTTGACAAAAACCAC
ATTGTGGGGTACCGAGCTCGAATTCATCGATGATATCAGATCTGCCGGTCTCCCTATAGTGAGTCGTATT
AATTTCGATAAGCCAGGTTAACCTGCATTAATGAATCGGCCAACGCGCGGGGAGAGGCGGTTTGCGTATT
GGGCGCTCTTCCGCTTCCTCGCTCACTGACTCGCTGCGCTCGGTCGTTCGGCTGCGGCGAGCGGTATCAG
CTCACTCAAAGGCGGTAATACGGTTATCCACAGAATCAGGGGATAACGCAGGAAAGAACATGTGAGCAAA
AGGCCAGCAAAAGGCCAGGAACCGTAAAAAGGCCGCGTTGCTGGCGTTTTTCCATAGGCTCCGCCCCCCT
GACGAGCATCACAAAAATCGACGCTCAAGTCAGAGGTGGCGAAACCCGACAGGACTATAAAGATACCAGG
CGTTTCCCCCTGGAAGCTCCCTCGTGCGCTCTCCTGTTCCGACCCTGCCGCTTACCGGATACCTGTCCGC
CTTTCTCCCTTCGGGAAGCGTGGCGCTTTCTCATAGCTCACGCTGTAGGTATCTCAGTTCGGTGTAGGTC
GTTCGCTCCAAGCTGGGCTGTGTGCACGAACCCCCCGTTCAGCCCGACCGCTGCGCCTTATCCGGTAACT
ATCGTCTTGAGTCCAACCCGGTAAGACACGACTTATCGCCACTGGCAGCAGCCACTGGTAACAGGATTAG
CAGAGCGAGGTATGTAGGCGGTGCTACAGAGTTCTTGAAGTGGTGGCCTAACTACGGCTACACTAGAAGA
ACAGTATTTGGTATCTGCGCTCTGCTGAAGCCAGTTACCTTCGGAAAAAGAGTTGGTAGCTCTTGATCCG
GCAAACAAACCACCGCTGGTAGCGGTGGTTTTTTTGTTTGCAAGCAGCAGATTACGCGCAGAAAAAAAGG
ATCTCAAGAAGATCCTTTGATCTTTTCTACGGGGTCTGACGCTCAGTGGAACGAAAACTCACGTTAAGGG
ATTTTGGTCATGAGATTATCAAAAAGGATCTTCACCTAGATCCTTTTAAATTAAAAATGAAGTTTTAAAT
CAATCTAAAGTATATATGAGTAAACTTGGTCTGACAGTTACCAATGCTTAATCAGTGAGGCACCTATCTC
AGCGATCTGTCTATTTCGTTCATCCATAGTTGCCTGACTCCCCGTCGTGTAGATAACTACGATACGGGAG
GGCTTACCATCTGGCCCCAGTGCTGCAATGATACCGCGAGACCCACGCTCACCGGCTCCAGATTTATCAG
CAATAAACCAGCCAGCCGGAAGGGCCGAGCGCAGAAGTGGTCCTGCAACTTTATCCGCCTCCATCCAGTC
TATTAATTGTTGCCGGGAAGCTAGAGTAAGTAGTTCGCCAGTTAATAGTTTGCGCAACGTTGTTGCCATT
GCTACAGGCATCGTGGTGTCACGCTCGTCGTTTGGTATGGCTTCATTCAGCTCCGGTTCCCAACGATCAA
GGCGAGTTACATGATCCCCCATGTTGTGCAAAAAAGCGGTTAGCTCCTTCGGTCCTCCGATCGTTGTCAG
AAGTAAGTTGGCCGCAGTGTTATCACTCATGGTTATGGCAGCACTGCATAATTCTCTTACTGTCATGCCA
TCCGTAAGATGCTTTTCTGTGACTGGTGAGTACTCAACCAAGTCATTCTGAGAATAGTGTATGCGGCGAC
CGAGTTGCTCTTGCCCGGCGTCAATACGGGATAATACCGCGCCACATAGCAGAACTTTAAAAGTGCTCAT
CATTGGAAAACGTTCTTCGGGGCGAAAACTCTCAAGGATCTTACCGCTGTTGAGATCCAGTTCGATGTAA
CCCACTCGTGCACCCAACTGATCTTCAGCATCTTTTACTTTCACCAGCGTTTCTGGGTGAGCAAAAACAG
GAAGGCAAAATGCCGCAAAAAAGGGAATAAGGGCGACACGGAAATGTTGAATACTCAT
