>Addgene plasmid #62810 | pPBC-LG3-tdT | addgene partial sequence | sequence record 178845 | Addgene Partial NGS Result
GGGGGACGGCTGCCTTCGGGGGGGACGGGGCAGGGCGGGGTTCGGCTTCTGGCGTGTGACCGGCGGCTCT
AGAGCCTCTGCTAACCATGTTCATGCCTTCTTCTTTTTCCTACAGCTCCTGGGCAACGTGCTGGTTATTG
TGCTGTCTCATCATTTTGGCAAAGCTAGCGCTACCGGACTCAGATCTGCCACCATGGGCTGTGGCTGCAG
CTCAAACCCTGAAGATGACTGGATGGAGAACATTGACGTGTGTGAGAACTGCCATTATCCCCCGCCGAAG
CTTCGAATTGATCCACCGGATCTCGCCACCATGCGGGGTTCTCATCATCATCATCATCATGGTATGGCTA
GCATGACTGGTGGACAGCAAATGGGTCGGGATCTGTACGACGATGACGATAAGGATCTCGCCACCATGGT
CGACTCATCACGTCGTAAGTGGAATAAGACAGGTCACGCAGTCAGAGCTATAGGTCGGCTGAGCTCACTC
GAGAACGTCTATATCAAGGCCGACAAGCAGAAGAACGGCATCAAGGCGAACTTCAAGATCCGCCACAACA
TCGAGGACGGCGGCGTGCAGCTCGCCTACCACTACCAGCAGAACACCCCCATCGGCGACGGCCCCGTGCT
GCTGCCCGACAACCACTACCTGAGCGTGCAGTCCAAACTTTCGAAAGACCCCAACGAGAAGCGCGATCAC
ATGGTCCTGCTGGAGTTCGTGACCGCCGCCGGGATCACTCTCGGCATGGACGAGCTGTACAAGGGCGGTA
CCGGAGGGAGCATGGTGAGCAAGGGCGAGGAGCTGTTCACCGGGGTGGTGCCCATCCTGGTCGAGCTGGA
CGGCGACGTAAACGGCCACAAGTTCAGCGTGTCCGGCGAGGGTGAGGGCGATGCCACCTACGGCAAGCTG
ACCCTGAAGTTCATCTGCACCACCGGCAAGCTGCCCGTGCCCTGGCCCACCCTCGTGACCACCCTGACCT
ACGGCGTGCAGTGCTTCAGCCGCTACCCCGACCACATGAAGCAGCACGACTTCTTCAAGTCCGCCATGCC
CGAAGGCTACATCCAGGAGCGCACCATCTTCTTCAAGGACGACGGCAACTACAAGACCCGCGCCGAGGTG
AAGTTCGAGGGCGACACCCTGGTGAACCGCATCGAGCTGAAGGGCATCGACTTCAAGGAGGACGGCAACA
TCCTGGGGCACAAGCTGGAGTACAACACGCGTGACCAACTGACTGAAGAGCAGATCGCAGAATTTAAAGA
GGCTTTCTCCCTATTTGACAAGGACGGGGATGGGACAATAACAACCAAGGAGCTGGGGACGGTGATGCGG
TCTCTGGGGCAGAACCCCACAGAAGCAGAGCTGCAGGACATGATCAATGAAGTAGATGCCGACGGTGACG
GCACAATCGACTTCCCTGAGTTCCTGACAATGATGGCAAGAAAAATGAAAGACACAGACAGTGAAGAAGA
AATTAGAGAAGCGTTCCGTGTGTTTGATAAGGATGGCAATGGCTACATCAGTGCAGCAGAGCTTCGCCAC
GTGATGACAAACCTTGGAGAGAAGTTAACAGATGAAGAGGTTGATGAAATGATCAGGGAAGCAGACATCG
ATGGGGATGGTCAGGTAAACTACGAAGAGTTTGTACAAATGATGACAGCGAAGTGAGCGGCCGCCTAGCG
GATCTGCCCCTCTCCCTCCCCCCCCCCTAACGTTACTGGCCGAAGCCGCTTGGAATAAGGCCGGTGTGCG
TTTGTCTATATGTTATTTTCCACCATATTGCCGTCTTTTGGCAATGTGAGGGCCCGGAAACCTGGCCCTG
TCTTCTTGACGAGCATTCCTAGGGGTCTTTCCCCTCTCGCCAAAGGAATGCAAGGTCTGTTGAATGTCGT
GAAGGAAGCAGTTCCTCTGGAAGCTTCTTGAAGACAAACAACGTCTGTAGCGACCCTTTGCAGGCAGCGG
AACCCCCCACCTGGCGACAGGTGCCTCTGCGGCCAAAAGCCACGTGTATAAGATACACCTGCAAAGGCGG
CACAACCCCAGTGCCACGTTGTGAGTTGGATAGTTGTGGAAAGAGTCAAATGGCTCTCCTCAAGCGTATT
CAACAAGGGGCTGAAGGATGCCCAGAAGGTACCCCATTGTATGGGATCTGATCTGGGGCCTCGGTGCACA
TGCTTTACATGTGTTTAGTCGAGGTTAAAAAAACGTCTAGGCCCCCCGAACCACGGGGACGTGGTTTTCC
TTTGAAAAACACGATGATAATATGGCCACAACATATATGGTGAGCAAGGGCGAGGAGGTCATCAAAGAGT
TCATGCGCTTCAAGGTGCGCATGGAGGGCTCCATGAACGGCCACGAGTTCGAGATCGAGGGCGAGGGCGA
GGGCCGCCCCTACGAGGGCACCCAGACCGCCAAGCTGAAGGTGACCAAGGGCGGCCCCCTGCCCTTCGCC
TGGGACATCCTGTCCCCCCAGTTCATGTACGGCTCCAAGGCGTACGTGAAGCACCCCGCCGACATCCCCG
ATTACAAGAAGCTGTCCTTCCCCGAGGGCTTCAAGTGGGAGCGCGTGATGAACTTCGAGGACGGCGGTCT
GGTGACCGTGACCCAGGACTCCTCCCTGCAGGACGGCACGCTGATCTACAAGGTGAAGATGCGCGGCACC
AACTTCCCCCCCGACGGCCCCGTAATGCAGAAGAAGACCATGGGCTGGGAGGCCTCCACCGAGCGCCTGT
ACCCCCGCGACGGCGTGCTGAAGGGCGAGATCCACCAGGCCCTGAAGCTGAAGGACGGCGGCCACTACCT
GGTGGAGTTCAAGACCATCTACATGGCCAAGAAGCCCGTGCAACTGCCCGGCTACTACTACGTGGACACC
AAGCTGGACATCACCTCCCACAACGAGGACTACACCATCGTGGAACAGTACGAGCGCTCCGAGGGCCGCC
ACCACCTGTTCCTGGGGCATGGCACCGGCAGCACCGGCAGCGGCAGCTCCGGCACCGCCTCCTCCGAGGA
CAACAACATGGCCGTCATCAAAGAGTTCATGCGCTTCAAGGTGCGCATGGAGGGCTCCATGAACGGCCAC
GAGTTCGAGATCGAGGGCGAGGGCGAGGGCCGCCCCTACGAGGGCACCCAGACCGCCAAGCTGAAGGTGA
CCAAGGGCGGCCCCCTGCCCTTCGCCTGGGACATCCTGTCCCCCCAGTTCATGTACGGCTCCAAGGCGTA
CGTGAAGCACCCCGCCGACATCCCCGATTACAAGAAGCTGTCCTTCCCCGAGGGCTTCAAGTGGGAGCGC
GTGATGAACTTCGAGGACGGCGGTCTGGTGACCGTGACCCAGGACTCCTCCCTGCAGGACGGCACGCTGA
TCTACAAGGTGAAGATGCGCGGCACCAACTTCCCCCCCGACGGCCCCGTAATGCAGAAGAAGACCATGGG
CTGGGAGGCCTCCACCGAGCGCCTGTACCCCCGCGACGGCGTGCTGAAGGGCGAGATCCACCAGGCCCTG
AAGCTGAAGGACGGCGGCCACTACCTGGTGGAGTTCAAGACCATCTACATGGCCAAGAAGCCCGTGCAAC
TGCCCGGCTACTACTACGTGGACACCAAGCTGGACATCACCTCCCACAACGAGGACTACACCATCGTGGA
ACAGTACGAGCGCTCCGAGGGCCGCCACCACCTGTTCCTGTACGGCATGGACGAGCTGTACAAGTAAGCG
GCCGCTTCGAAATGACCGACCAAGCGACGCCCAACCTGCCATCACGAGATTTCGATTCCACCGCCGCCTT
CTATGAAAGGTTGGGCTTCGGAATCGTTTTCCGGGACGCCGGCTGGATGATCCTCCAGCGCGGGGATCTC
ATGCTGGAGTTCTTCGCCCACCCTAGGGGGAGGCTAACTGAAACACGGAAGGAGACAATACCGGAAGGAA
CCCGCGCTATGACGGCAATAAAAAGACAGAATAAAACGCACGGTGTTGGGTCGTTTGTTCGGCGCGCCAT
CGAAGCAGCTCCAGCCTACACAATCGCTCAAGACGTGTAATGCTTTTATTATATATTAGTCACGATATCT
ATAACAAGAAAATATATATATAATAAGTTATCACGTAAGTAGAACATGAAATAACAATATAATTATCGTA
TGAGTTAAATCTTAAAAGTCACGTAAAAGATAATCATGCGTCATTTTGACTCACGCGGTCGTTATAGTTC
AAAATCAGTGACACTTACCGCATTGACAAGCACGCCTCACGGGAGCTCCAAGCGGCGACTGAGATGTCCT
AAATGCACAGCGACGGATTCGCGCTATTTAGAAAGAGAGAGCAATATTTCAAGAATGCATGCGTCAATTT
TACGCAGACTATCTTTCTAGGGTTAAAAAAGATTTGCGCTTTACTCGACCTAAACTTTAAACACGTCATA
GAATCTTCGTTTGACAAAAACCACATTGTGGGGTACCGAGCTCGAATTCATCGATGATATCAGATCTGCC
GGTCTCCCTATAGTGAGTCGTATTAATTTCGATAAGCCAGGTTAACCTGCATTAATGAATCGGCCAACGC
GCGGGGAGAGGCGGTTTGCGTATTGGGCGCTCTTCCGCTTCCTCGCTCACTGACTCGCTGCGCTCGGTCG
TTCGGCTGCGGCGAGCGGTATCAGCTCACTCAAAGGCGGTAATACGGTTATCCACAGAATCAGGGGATAA
CGCAGGAAAGAACATGTGAGCAAAAGGCCAGCAAAAGGCCAGGAACCGTAAAAAGGCCGCGTTGCTGGCG
TTTTTCCATAGGCTCCGCCCCCCTGACGAGCATCACAAAAATCGACGCTCAAGTCAGAGGTGGCGAAACC
CGACAGGACTATAAAGATACCAGGCGTTTCCCCCTGGAAGCTCCCTCGTGCGCTCTCCTGTTCCGACCCT
GCCGCTTACCGGATACCTGTCCGCCTTTCTCCCTTCGGGAAGCGTGGCGCTTTCTCATAGCTCACGCTGT
AGGTATCTCAGTTCGGTGTAGGTCGTTCGCTCCAAGCTGGGCTGTGTGCACGAACCCCCCGTTCAGCCCG
ACCGCTGCGCCTTATCCGGTAACTATCGTCTTGAGTCCAACCCGGTAAGACACGACTTATCGCCACTGGC
AGCAGCCACTGGTAACAGGATTAGCAGAGCGAGGTATGTAGGCGGTGCTACAGAGTTCTTGAAGTGGTGG
CCTAACTACGGCTACACTAGAAGAACAGTATTTGGTATCTGCGCTCTGCTGAAGCCAGTTACCTTCGGAA
AAAGAGTTGGTAGCTCTTGATCCGGCAAACAAACCACCGCTGGTAGCGGTGGTTTTTTTGTTTGCAAGCA
GCAGATTACGCGCAGAAAAAAAGGATCTCAAGAAGATCCTTTGATCTTTTCTACGGGGTCTGACGCTCAG
TGGAACGAAAACTCACGTTAAGGGATTTTGGTCATGAGATTATCAAAAAGGATCTTCACCTAGATCCTTT
TAAATTAAAAATGAAGTTTTAAATCAATCTAAAGTATATATGAGTAAACTTGGTCTGACAGTTACCAATG
CTTAATCAGTGAGGCACCTATCTCAGCGATCTGTCTATTTCGTTCATCCATAGTTGCCTGACTCCCCGTC
GTGTAGATAACTACGATACGGGAGGGCTTACCATCTGGCCCCAGTGCTGCAATGATACCGCGAGACCCAC
GCTCACCGGCTCCAGATTTATCAGCAATAAACCAGCCAGCCGGAAGGGCCGAGCGCAGAAGTGGTCCTGC
AACTTTATCCGCCTCCATCCAGTCTATTAATTGTTGCCGGGAAGCTAGAGTAAGTAGTTCGCCAGTTAAT
AGTTTGCGCAACGTTGTTGCCATTGCTACAGGCATCGTGGTGTCACGCTCGTCGTTTGGTATGGCTTCAT
TCAGCTCCGGTTCCCAACGATCAAGGCGAGTTACATGATCCCCCATGTTGTGCAAAAAAGCGGTTAGCTC
CTTCGGTCCTCCGATCGTTGTCAGAAGTAAGTTGGCCGCAGTGTTATCACTCATGGTTATGGCAGCACTG
CATAATTCTCTTACTGTCATGCCATCCGTAAGATGCTTTTCTGTGACTGGTGAGTACTCAACCAAGTCAT
TCTGAGAATAGTGTATGCGGCGACCGAGTTGCTCTTGCCCGGCGTCAATACGGGATAATACCGCGCCACA
TAGCAGAACTTTAAAAGTGCTCATCATTGGAAAACGTTCTTCGGGGCGAAAACTCTCAAGGATCTTACCG
CTGTTGAGATCCAGTTCGATGTAACCCACTCGTGCACCCAACTGATCTTCAGCATCTTTTACTTTCACCA
GCGTTTCTGGGTGAGCAAAAACAGGAAGGCAAAATGCCGCAAAAAAGGGAATAAGGGCGACACGGAAATG
TTGAATACTCATACTCTTCCTTTTTCAATATTATTGAAGCATTTATCAGGGTTATTGTCTCATGAGCGGA
TACATATTTGAATGTATTTAGAAAAATAAACAAATAGGGGTTCCGCGCACATTTCCCCGAAAAGTGCCAC
CTGACGTCTAAGAAACCATTATTATCATGACATTAACCTATAAAAATAGGCGTATCACGAGGCCCTTTCG
TCTCGCGCGTTTCGGTGATGACGGTGAAAACCTCTGACACATGCAGCTCCCGGAGACGGTCACAGCTTGT
CTGTAAGCGGATGCCGGGAGCAGACAAGCCCGTCAGGGCGCGTCAGCGGGTGTTGGCGGGTGTCGGGGCT
GGCTTAACTATGCGGCATCAGAGCAGATTGTACTGAGAGTGCACCATATGGACATATTGTCGTTAGAACG
CGGCTACAATTAATACATAACCTTATGTATCATACACATACGATTTAGGTGACACTATAGAACTCGACCT
CGAGGCTGGCACGACAGGTTTCCCGACTGGAAAGCGGGCAGTGAGCGCAACGCAATTAATGTGAGTTAGC
TCACTCATTAGGCACCCCAGGCTTTACACTTTATGCTTCCGGCTCGTATGTTGTGTGGAATTGTGAGCGG
ATAACAATTTCACACAGGAAACAGCTATGACCATGATTACGCCAAGCTCGAAATTAACCCTCACTAAAGG
GAACAAAAGCTGGAGCTCGTCTTTGATCAAAACGCAAATCGACGAAAATGTGTCGGACAATATCAAGTCG
ATGAGCGAAAAACTAAAAAGGCTAGAATACGACAATCTCACAGACAGCGTTGAGATATACGGTATTCACG
ACAGCAGGCTGAATAATAAAAAAATTAGAAACTATTATTTAACCCTAGAAAGATAATCATATTGTGACGT
ACGTTAAAGATAATCATGCGTAAAATTGACGCATGTGTTTTATCGATCTGTATATCGAGGTTTATTTATT
AATTTGAATAGATATTAAGTTTTATTATATTTACACTTACATACTAATAATAAATTCAACAAACAATTTA
TTTATGTTTATTTATTTATTAAAAAAAAACAAAAACTCAAAATTTCTTCTATAAAGTAACAAAACTTTTA
AACATTCTCTCTTTTACAAAAATAAACTTATTTTGTACTTTAAAAACAGTCATGTTGTATTATAAAATAA
GTAATTAGCTTAACTTATACATAATAGAAACAAATTATACTTATTAGACATTGATTATTGACTAGTTATT
AATAGTAATCAATTACGGGGTCATTAGTTCATAGCCCATATATGGAGTTCCGCGTTACATAACTTACGGT
AAATGGCCCGCCTGGCTGACCGCCCAACGACCCCCGCCCATTGACGTCAATAATGACGTATGTTCCCATA
GTAACGCCAATAGGGACTTTCCATTGACGTCAATGGGTGGA
